Addgene plasmid #81905: pDONR223_WISP2_WT
Purpose: Gateway Donor vector containing WISP2 , part of the Target Accelerator Plasmid Collection.
Depositing lab: Jesse Boehm & William Hahn & David Root. Depositing organization: Broad Institute. Publication: Systematic Functional Interrogation of Rare Cancer Variants Identifies Oncogenic Alleles. Kim E, Ilic N, Shrestha Y, Zou L, Kamburov A, Zhu C, Yang X, Lubonja R, Tran N, Nguyen C, Lawrence MS, Piccioni F, Bagul M, Doench JG, Chouinard CR, Wu X, Hogstrom L, Natoli T, Tamayo P, Horn H, Corsello SM, Lage K, Root DE, Subramanian A, Golub TR, Getz G, Boehm JS, Hahn WC. Cancer Discov. 2016 Jul;6(7):714-26. doi: 10.1158/2159-8290.CD-16-0160. Epub 2016 May 4. PubMed 27147599.
Backbone
  Vector backbone: pDONR223
  Backbone manufacturer: Invitrogen
  Backbone size w/o insert (bp): 2790
  Vector type: Gateway Entry vector
Growth in bacteria
  Bacterial resistance: Spectinomycin, 50 μg/mL
  Growth temperature: 37°C
  Growth strain: DH5alpha
  Copy number: High Copy
Gene/Insert
  Gene/Insert name: WISP2 (alt name: NM_003881.3)
  Species: H. sapiens (human)
  Mutation: WT
  Entrez Gene: CCN5 (a.k.a. CT58, CTGF-L, WISP2)
  Promoter: None
  Cloning method: Gateway Cloning
  Sequencing primers: 5′ M13pUC-fwd; 3′ M13-Rev
Terms and licenses: Academic/Nonprofit Terms; Industry Terms: Not Available to Industry
Depositor comments: Closed state: stop codon immediately follows insert
How to cite: pDONR223_WISP2_WT was a gift from Jesse Boehm & William Hahn & David Root (Addgene plasmid # 81905 ; http://n2t.net/addgene:81905 ; RRID:Addgene_81905)
