[The description below was written by a language model from this plasmid's Addgene catalogue record and pLannotate feature annotations shown in this document.]
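Description:
pDONR223_WISP2_WT is a Gateway entry clone built on the Invitrogen pDONR223 backbone, carrying the wild-type human WISP2 open reading frame (now officially CCN5, also known as CT58 or CTGF-L). It is a small bacterial plasmid of about 3.5 kb, propagated in E. coli from a high-copy ColE1/pUC-type origin and selected with spectinomycin through the aadA aminoglycoside adenylyltransferase gene (SmR). A fragment of a class 1 integron Pc promoter and a remnant of a gentamicin resistance gene lie upstream of SmR. Short lacI and lacZα fragments are also backbone remnants rather than functional parts.

The CCN5 coding sequence of roughly 750 bp is flanked on both sides by attL-type recombination sites. The automated annotation labels both as attL3, which probably reflects the tool's closest match rather than the precise identity of each site. These sites let LR Clonase transfer the ORF directionally into any compatible Gateway destination vector. The clone is in the "closed" configuration, with a stop codon immediately after the insert, so it yields native or N-terminally tagged protein but cannot be read through into a C-terminal fusion. The record lists no promoter for the insert, so the plasmid is a shuttle and archival clone rather than an expression construct. The rrnB T1 and T2 terminators upstream of the cassette insulate it from read-through transcription, and a T7 promoter sits just downstream of the insert, pointing back toward it.

The plasmid belongs to the Target Accelerator Plasmid Collection. This resource pairs wild-type and variant ORFs for systematic functional testing of rare cancer-associated alleles, and this clone serves as the wild-type WISP2 reference.
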