Features (pLannotate 1.2.2; 12 found; start..end, strand, type, name):
    121..213     +  CDS            lacI (fragment): lac repressor; lacI; The lac repressor binds to the lac operator to inhibit transcription in E. coli. This inhibition can be relieved by adding lactose or isopropyl-β-D-thiogalactopyranoside (IPTG).
    268..295     -  terminator     rrnB T2 terminator: transcription terminator T2 from the E. coli rrnB gene
    427..470     +  terminator     rrnB T1 terminator: Escherichia coli rrnB; transcription terminator T1 from the E. coli rrnB gene
    517..553     -  CDS            lacZα (fragment): LacZα fragment of β-galactosidase; lacZ fragment
    570..665     +  protein_bind   attL3: mutant version of attL; recombination site for the Gateway® LR reaction LR Clonase™
    671..1420    +  CDS            CCN5: CCN5_HUMAN - Also known as CT58, CTGFL, WISP2. Experimental evidence at protein level: Swiss-Prot protein existence level 1. May play an important role in modulating bone turnover. Promotes the adhesion of osteoblast cells and inhibits the binding of fibrinogen to integrin receptors. In addition, inhibits osteocalcin production. From Homo sapiens (Human).
   1428..1523    -  protein_bind   attL3: mutant version of attL; recombination site for the Gateway® LR reaction LR Clonase™
   1542..1560    -  promoter       T7 promoter: promoter for bacteriophage T7 RNA polymerase
   1750..1773    +  promoter       Pc promoter (fragment): intI1 (promoter lies within the coding sequence); class 1 integron promoter
   1949..2005    +  CDS            GmR (fragment): gentamycin acetyltransferase; aacC1; confers resistance to gentamycin
   2012..2803    +  CDS            SmR: aminoglycoside adenylyltransferase (Murphy, 1985); aadA; confers resistance to spectinomycin and streptomycin
   2896..3484    +  rep_origin     ori: high-copy-number ColE1/pMB1/pBR322/pUC origin of replication
>Addgene plasmid #81905 | pDONR223_WISP2_WT | addgene full sequence | sequence record 169284 | Addgene NGS Result
CTTTCCTGCGTTATCCCCTGATTCTGTGGATAACCGTATTACCGCCTTTGAGTGAGCTGATACCGCTCGC
CGCAGCCGAACGACCGAGCGCAGCGAGTCAGTGAGCGAGGAAGCGGAAGAGCGCCCAATACGCAAACCGC
CTCTCCCCGCGCGTTGGCCGATTCATTAATGCAGCTGGCACGACAGGTTTCCCGACTGGAAAGCGGGCAG
TGAGCGCAACGCAATTAATACGCGTACCGCTAGCCAGGAAGAGTTTGTAGAAACGCAAAAAGGCCATCCG
TCAGGATGGCCTTCTGCTTAGTTTGATGCCTGGCAGTTTATGGCGGGCGTCCTGCCCGCCACCCTCCGGG
CCGTTGCTTCACAACGTTCAAATCCGCTCCCGGCGGATTTGTCCTACTCAGGAGAGCGTTCACCGACAAA
CAACAGATAAAACGAAAGGCCCAGTCTTCCGACTGAGCCTTTCGTTTTATTTGATGCCTGGCAGTTCCCT
ACTCTCGCGTTAACGCTAGCATGGATGTTTTCCCAGTCACGACGTTGTAAAACGACGGCCAGTCTTAAGC
TCGGGCCCCAAATAATGATTTTATTTTGACTGATAGTGACCTGTTCGTTGCAACAAATTGATGAGCAATG
CTTTTTTATAATGCCAACTTTGTACAAAAAAGTTGGCACCATGAGAGGCACACCGAAGACCCACCTCCTG
GCCTTCTCCCTCCTCTGCCTCCTCTCAAAGGTGCGTACCCAGCTGTGCCCGACACCATGTACCTGCCCCT
GGCCACCTCCCCGATGCCCGCTGGGAGTACCCCTGGTGCTGGATGGCTGTGGCTGCTGCCGGGTATGTGC
ACGGCGGCTGGGGGAGCCCTGCGACCAACTCCACGTCTGCGACGCCAGCCAGGGCCTGGTCTGCCAGCCC
GGGGCAGGACCCGGTGGACGGGGGGCCCTGTGCCTCTTGGCAGAGGACGACAGCAGCTGTGAGGTGAACG
GCCGCCTGTATCGGGAAGGGGAGACCTTCCAGCCCCACTGCAGCATCCGCTGCCGCTGCGAGGACGGCGG
CTTCACCTGCGTGCCGCTGTGCAGCGAGGATGTGCGGCTGCCCAGCTGGGACTGCCCCCACCCCAGGAGG
GTCGAGGTCCTGGGCAAGTGCTGCCCTGAGTGGGTGTGCGGCCAAGGAGGGGGACTGGGGACCCAGCCCC
TTCCAGCCCAAGGACCCCAGTTTTCTGGCCTTGTCTCTTCCCTGCCCCCTGGTGTCCCCTGCCCAGAATG
GAGCACGGCCTGGGGACCCTGCTCGACCACCTGTGGGCTGGGCATGGCCACCCGGGTGTCCAACCAGAAC
CGCTTCTGCCGACTGGAGACCCAGCGCCGCCTGTGCCTGTCCAGGCCCTGCCCACCCTCCAGGGGTCGCA
GTCCACAAAACAGTGCCTTCTGATTGCCAACTTTCTTGTACAAAGTTGGCATTATAAGAAAGCATTGCTT
ATCAATTTGTTGCAACGAACAGGTCACTATCAGTCAAAATAAAATCATTATTTGCCATCCAGCTGATATC
CCCTATAGTGAGTCGTATTACATGGTCATAGCTGTTTCCTGGCAGCTCTGGCCCGTGTCTCAAAATCTCT
GATGTTACATTGCACAAGATAAAAATATATCATCATGCCTCCTCTAGACCAGCCAGGACAGAAATGCCTC
GACTTCGCTGCTACCCAAGGTTGCCGGGTGACGCACACCGTGGAAACGGATGAAGGCACGAACCCAGTGG
ACATAAGCCTGTTCGGTTCGTAAGCTGTAATGCAAGTAGCGTATGCGCTCACGCAACTGGTCCAGAACCT
TGACCGAACGCAGCGGTGGTAACGGCGCAGTGGCGGTTTTCATGGCTTGTTATGACTGTTTTTTTGGGGT
ACAGTCTATGCCTCGGGCATCCAAGCAGCAAGCGCGTTACGCCGTGGGTCGATGTTTGATGTTATGGAGC
AGCAACGATGTTACGCAGCAGGGCAGTCGCCCTAAAACAAAGTTAAACATTATGAGGGAAGCGGTGATCG
CCGAAGTATCGACTCAACTATCAGAGGTAGTTGGCGTCATCGAGCGCCATCTCGAACCGACGTTGCTGGC
CGTACATTTGTACGGCTCCGCAGTGGATGGCGGCCTGAAGCCACACAGTGATATTGATTTGCTGGTTACG
GTGACCGTAAGGCTTGATGAAACAACGCGGCGAGCTTTGATCAACGACCTTTTGGAAACTTCGGCTTCCC
CTGGAGAGAGCGAGATTCTCCGCGCTGTAGAAGTCACCATTGTTGTGCACGACGACATCATTCCGTGGCG
TTATCCAGCTAAGCGCGAACTGCAATTTGGAGAATGGCAGCGCAATGACATTCTTGCAGGTATCTTCGAG
CCAGCCACGATCGACATTGATCTGGCTATCTTGCTGACAAAAGCAAGAGAACATAGCGTTGCCTTGGTAG
GTCCAGCGGCGGAGGAACTCTTTGATCCGGTTCCTGAACAGGATCTATTTGAGGCGCTAAATGAAACCTT
AACGCTATGGAACTCGCCGCCCGACTGGGCTGGCGATGAGCGAAATGTAGTGCTTACGTTGTCCCGCATT
TGGTACAGCGCAGTAACCGGCAAAATCGCGCCGAAGGATGTCGCTGCCGACTGGGCAATGGAGCGCCTGC
CGGCCCAGTATCAGCCCGTCATACTTGAAGCTAGACAGGCTTATCTTGGACAAGAAGAAGATCGCTTGGC
CTCGCGCGCAGATCAGTTGGAAGAATTTGTCCACTACGTGAAAGGCGAGATCACCAAGGTAGTCGGCAAA
TAACCCTCGAGCCACCCATGACCAAAATCCCTTAACGTGAGTTACGCGTCGTTCCACTGAGCGTCAGACC
CCGTAGAAAAGATCAAAGGATCTTCTTGAGATCCTTTTTTTCTGCGCGTAATCTGCTGCTTGCAAACAAA
AAAACCACCGCTACCAGCGGTGGTTTGTTTGCCGGATCAAGAGCTACCAACTCTTTTTCCGAAGGTAACT
GGCTTCAGCAGAGCGCAGATACCAAATACTGTTCTTCTAGTGTAGCCGTAGTTAGGCCACCACTTCAAGA
ACTCTGTAGCACCGCCTACATACCTCGCTCTGCTAATCCTGTTACCAGTGGCTGCTGCCAGTGGCGATAA
GTCGTGTCTTACCGGGTTGGACTCAAGACGATAGTTACCGGATAAGGCGCAGCGGTCGGGCTGAACGGGG
GGTTCGTGCACACAGCCCAGCTTGGAGCGAACGACCTACACCGAACTGAGATACCTACAGCGTGAGCTAT
GAGAAAGCGCCACGCTTCCCGAAGGGAGAAAGGCGGACAGGTATCCGGTAAGCGGCAGGGTCGGAACAGG
AGAGCGCACGAGGGAGCTTCCAGGGGGAAACGCCTGGTATCTTTATAGTCCTGTCGGGTTTCGCCACCTC
TGACTTGAGCGTCGATTTTTGTGATGCTCGTCAGGGGGGCGGAGCCTATGGAAAAACGCCAGCAACGCGG
CCTTTTTACGGTTCCTGGCCTTTTGCTGGCCTTTTGCTCACATGTT
