>Addgene plasmid #81905 | pDONR223_WISP2_WT | depositor partial sequence | sequence record 155224 | Insert sequence
ATGAGAGGCACACCGAAGACCCACCTCCTGGCCTTCTCCCTCCTCTGCCTCCTCTCAAAGGTGCGTACCC
AGCTGTGCCCGACACCATGTACCTGCCCCTGGCCACCTCCCCGATGCCCGCTGGGAGTACCCCTGGTGCT
GGATGGCTGTGGCTGCTGCCGGGTATGTGCACGGCGGCTGGGGGAGCCCTGCGACCAACTCCACGTCTGC
GACGCCAGCCAGGGCCTGGTCTGCCAGCCCGGGGCAGGACCCGGTGGACGGGGGGCCCTGTGCCTCTTGG
CAGAGGACGACAGCAGCTGTGAGGTGAACGGCCGCCTGTATCGGGAAGGGGAGACCTTCCAGCCCCACTG
CAGCATCCGCTGCCGCTGCGAGGACGGCGGCTTCACCTGCGTGCCGCTGTGCAGCGAGGATGTGCGGCTG
CCCAGCTGGGACTGCCCCCACCCCAGGAGGGTCGAGGTCCTGGGCAAGTGCTGCCCTGAGTGGGTGTGCG
GCCAAGGAGGGGGACTGGGGACCCAGCCCCTTCCAGCCCAAGGACCCCAGTTTTCTGGCCTTGTCTCTTC
CCTGCCCCCTGGTGTCCCCTGCCCAGAATGGAGCACGGCCTGGGGACCCTGCTCGACCACCTGTGGGCTG
GGCATGGCCACCCGGGTGTCCAACCAGAACCGCTTCTGCCGACTGGAGACCCAGCGCCGCCTGTGCCTGT
CCAGGCCCTGCCCACCCTCCAGGGGTCGCAGTCCACAAAACAGTGCCTTC
